>Addgene plasmid #135354 | S1 1029 AIDx with UGI | addgene full sequence | sequence record 267701 | Addgene NGS Result
TGTTGGAGGTCGCTGAGTAGTGCGCGAGCAAAATTTAAGCTACAACAAGGCAAGGCTTGACCGACAATTG
CATGAAGAATCTGCTTAGGGTTAGGCGTTTTGCGCTGCTTCGCGATGTACGGGCCAGATATACGCGTTGA
CATTGATTATTGACTAGTTATTAATAGTAATCAATTACGGGGTCATTAGTTCATAGCCCATATATGGAGT
TCCGCGTTACATAACTTACGGTAAATGGCCCGCCTGGCTGACCGCCCAACGACCCCCGCCCATTGACGTC
AATAATGACGTATGTTCCCATAGTAACGCCAATAGGGACTTTCCATTGACGTCAATGGGTGGAGTATTTA
CGGTAAACTGCCCACTTGGCAGTACATCAAGTGTATCATATGCCAAGTACGCCCCCTATTGACGTCAATG
ACGGTAAATGGCCCGCCTGGCATTATGCCCAGTACATGACCTTATGGGACTTTCCTACTTGGCAGTACAT
CTACGTATTAGTCATCGCTATTACCATGGTGATGCGGTTTTGGCAGTACATCAATGGGCGTGGATAGCGG
TTTGACTCACGGGGATTTCCAAGTCTCCACCCCATTGACGTCAATGGGAGTTTGTTTTGGCACCAAAATC
AACGGGACTTTCCAAAATGTCGTAACAACTCCGCCCCATTGACGCAAATGGGCGGTAGGCGTGTACGGTG
GGAGGTCTATATAAGCAGAGCTCTCTGGCTAACTAGAGAACCCACTGCTTACTGGCTTATCGAAATTAAT
ACGACTCACTATAGGGAGACCCAAGCTGGCTAGCGTTTAAACTTAAGCTTGGTACCGCCACCATGACCAA
CCTGAGCGACATCATTGAGAAAGAGACCGGCAAGCAGCTGGTAATCCAGGAAAGCATTCTGATGCTGCCG
GAAGAAGTGGAGGAAGTGATTGGTAACAAACCGGAAAGCGACATCCTGGTGCACACCGCTTATGACGAGA
GCACCGACGAAAACGTGATGCTGCTGACCAGCGACGCGCCGGAGTATAAGCCGTGGGCGCTGGTAATTCA
GGATAGCAACGGCGAAAACAAAATCAAGATGCTGGGCGGCGATAGCGGTGGTAGCATAGGCAAGGCAACC
GCTAAGTATTTTTTTTACAGCAACATCATGAACTTCTTTAAGACCGAGATTACCCTGGCCAACGGTGAAA
TCCGTAAACGCCCGCTGATTGAAACCAACGGTGAAACCGGCGAAATCGTGTGGGACAAGGGCCGTGATTT
TGCGACCGTGCGCAAAGTGCTGTCCATGCCGCAGGTGAACATTGTGAAGAAAACCGAGGTGCAGACCGGC
GGTTTCAGCAAGGAAAGCATTCTGCCGAAACGTAACAGCGACAAGCTGATCGCCCGCAAGAAAGATTGGG
ACCCGAAGAAATACGGCGGTTTCGATAGCCCGACCGTGGCTTATAGCGTGCTGGTGGTGGCCAAAGTGGA
GAAGGGTAAAAGCAAGAAACTGAAGAGCGTGAAAGAACTGCTGGGCATCACCATTATGGAGCGTAGCAGC
TTCGAAAAGAACCCGATCGACTTTCTGGAGGCGAAGGGTTACAAGGAAGTGAAGAAAGATCTGATCATTA
AGCTGCCGAAATACAGCCTGTTTGAGCTGGAAAATGGTCGTAAACGTATGCTGGCCAGCGCCGGCGAGCT
GCAAAAGGGCAACGAACTGGCGCTGCCGAGCAAATATGTGAACTTCCTGTACCTGGCCAGCCACTATGAG
AAGCTGAAAGGTAGCCCGGAGGACAACGAACAGAAGCAGCTGTTTGTGGAGCAGCACAAACACTATCTGG
ATGAGATCATTGAACAGATCAGCGAGTTCAGCAAGCGTGTGATTCTGGCGGACGCTAACCTGGATAAAGT
GCTGAGCGCCTACAACAAACACCGTGACAAGCCGATCCGCGAGCAGGCGGAAAACATCATTCACCTGTTC
ACCCTGACCAACCTGGGTGCGCCGGCCGCGTTCAAGTACTTTGACACCACCATTGATCGTAAACGCTATA
CCAGCACCAAGGAGGTGCTGGATGCTACCCTGATCCACCAGAGCATTACCGGCCTGTACGAAACCCGTAT
TGATCTGAGCCAGCTGGGCGGTGACGGCGGTAGCGGCGGTAGCGGCGGTAGCGGCGGTAGCGGCGGTAGC
GGCGGTAGCGGCGGTGACAAGAAATATAGCATCGGTCTGGCGATTGGCACCAACAGCGTGGGTTGGGCTG
TGATCACCGATGAGTACAAGGTGCCGAGCAAGAAGTTCAAGGTGCTGGGCAACACCGACCGCCACAGCAT
CAAGAAAAACCTGATTGGTGCCCTGCTGTTTGATAGCGGTGAAACCGCCGAGGCCACCCGTCTGAAGCGC
ACCGCCCGTCGCCGTTACACCCGTCGTAAAAACCGTATCTGCTACCTGCAAGAGATTTTCAGCAACGAAA
TGGCCAAAGTGGACGATAGCTTCTTTCACCGCCTGGAGGAGAGCTTCCTGGTGGAGGAAGACAAGAAACA
CGAGCGTCACCCGATCTTTGGCAACATTGTGGATGAGGTGGCTTACCACGAAAAGTATCCGACCATCTAC
CACCTGCGTAAGAAACTGGTGGATAGCACCGACAAGGCCGATCTGCGCCTGATCTATCTGGCTCTGGCCC
ACATGATCAAGTTCCGTGGTCACTTTCTGATCGAGGGCGACCTGAACCCGGATAACAGCGATGTGGACAA
GCTGTTCATCCAGCTGGTGCAGACCTACAACCAGCTGTTTGAGGAAAACCCGATTAACGCCAGCGGTGTG
GACGCGAAGGCTATCCTGAGCGCGCGTCTGAGCAAAAGCCGCCGTCTGGAGAACCTGATCGCGCAGCTGC
CGGGTGAAAAGAAAAACGGTCTGTTTGGCAACCTGATTGCTCTGAGCCTGGGCCTGACCCCGAACTTCAA
AAGCAACTTTGACCTGGCGGAGGATGCTAAGCTGCAACTGAGCAAGGATACCTATGACGATGACCTGGAC
AACCTGCTGGCGCAGATCGGCGACCAGTACGCTGATCTGTTCCTGGCTGCCAAGAACCTGAGCGATGCGA
TCCTGCTGAGCGACATTCTGCGTGTGAACACCGAGATTACCAAGGCCCCGCTGAGCGCGAGCATGATCAA
ACGCTATGATGAACACCACCAGGACCTGACCCTGCTGAAAGCTCTGGTGCGTCAGCAGCTGCCGGAGAAG
TACAAAGAAATCTTCTTTGACCAGAGCAAGAACGGTTACGCCGGCTATATTGATGGCGGTGCGAGCCAGG
AGGAGTTCTACAAGTTTATCAAACCGATTCTGGAGAAAATGGACGGCACCGAGGAACTGCTGGTGAAGCT
GAACCGTGAAGATCTGCTGCGTAAACAGCGCACCTTCGACAACGGTAGCATCCCGCACCAGATTCACCTG
GGTGAGCTGCACGCCATCCTGCGCCGTCAGGAAGATTTCTACCCGTTTCTGAAGGACAACCGTGAGAAGA
TCGAAAAAATTCTGACCTTCCGCATTCCGTACTATGTGGGTCCGCTGGCTCGTGGCAACAGCCGCTTTGC
CTGGATGACCCGCAAGAGCGAGGAAACCATCACCCCGTGGAACTTCGAGGAAGTGGTGGACAAAGGCGCC
AGCGCGCAGAGCTTCATTGAGCGTATGACCAACTTTGATAAGAACCTGCCGAACGAAAAAGTGCTGCCGA
AGCACAGCCTGCTGTACGAGTATTTCACCGTGTACAACGAACTGACCAAGGTGAAATATGTGACCGAGGG
TATGCGCAAGCCGGCCTTCCTGAGCGGCGAACAGAAGAAAGCGATCGTGGACCTGCTGTTTAAAACCAAC
CGTAAGGTGACCGTGAAGCAGCTGAAAGAGGATTATTTCAAGAAAATTGAATGCTTTGACAGCGTGGAGA
TCAGCGGTGTGGAAGATCGTTTTAACGCGAGCCTGGGCACCTACCACGACCTGCTGAAAATCATTAAGGA
TAAAGACTTCCTGGATAACGAGGAAAACGAGGACATCCTGGAAGATATTGTGCTGACCCTGACCCTGTTT
GAGGACCGTGAAATGATCGAGGAACGCCTGAAGACCTATGCCCACCTGTTCGATGACAAAGTGATGAAAC
AGCTGAAGCGCCGTCGCTACACCGGTTGGGGCCGTCTGAGCCGCAAACTGATCAACGGTATTCGCGATAA
ACAGAGCGGCAAGACCATCCTGGATTTTCTGAAGAGCGACGGTTTCGCGAACCGTAACTTTATGCAGCTG
ATTCACGATGACAGCCTGACCTTCAAAGAGGACATCCAGAAGGCGCAGGTGAGCGGTCAGGGCGATAGCC
TGCACGAACATATTGCTAACCTGGCCGGTAGCCCGGCCATCAAGAAGGGCATCCTGCAAACCGTGAAGGT
GGTGGACGAGCTGGTGAAAGTGATGGGTCGTCACAAGCCGGAAAACATCGTGATTGAGATGGCCCGCGAA
AACCAGACCACCCAGAAAGGCCAGAAGAACAGCCGTGAGCGCATGAAGCGTATCGAGGAAGGCATCAAGG
AACTGGGCAGCCAGATCCTGAAGGAGCACCCGGTGGAAAACACCCAGCTGCAAAACGAGAAACTGTACCT
GTACTACCTGCAAAACGGTCGTGACATGTATGTGGATCAGGAACTGGACATTAACCGCCTGAGCGATTAT
GACGTGGATGCGATCGTGCCGCAGAGCTTCCTGAAGGATGACAGCATTGACAACAAAGTGCTGACCCGTA
GCGATAAAAACCGCGGCAAGAGCGACAACGTGCCGAGCGAGGAAGTGGTGAAGAAAATGAAAAACTACTG
GCGTCAGCTGCTGAACGCCAAACTGATCACCCAGCGTAAGTTTGACAACCTGACCAAAGCTGAGCGCGGC
GGTCTGAGCGAACTGGATAAAGCCGGTTTCATTAAGCGTCAGCTGGTGGAAACCCGCCAGATCACCAAGC
ACGTGGCGCAGATTCTGGACAGCCGCATGAACACCAAGTATGACGAGAACGATAAACTGATCCGTGAAGT
GAAAGTGATCACCCTGAAGAGCAAACTGGTGAGCGATTTTCGTAAAGACTTCCAGTTTTACAAGGTGCGC
GAGATCAACAACTACCACCACGCTCACGACGCCTATCTGAACGCGGTGGTGGGCACCGCCCTGATCAAGA
AGTACCCGAAGCTGGAGAGCGAGTTCGTGTACGGCGACTACAAGGTGTATGATGTGCGTAAGATGATCGC
CAAAAGCGAGCAGGAAATTGGCCCGAAGAAAAAGCGTAAAGTGGGTAGCAGCGGCAGCCCGAAAAAGAAA
CGCAAAGTGGGTAGCGACGCTCTGGATGACTTCGACCTGGATATGCTGGGCAGCGACGCCCTGGATGACT
TTGGCGGTGGCAGCATGGATAGCCTGCTGATGAACCGTCGCAAATTCCTGTATCAGTTTAAGAACGTGCG
TTGGGCTAAAGGCCGTCGCGAAACCTACCTGTGCTATGTGGTGAAACGTCGCGATAGCGCCACCAGCTTC
AGCCTGGACTTTGGTTACCTGCGCAACAAGAACGGCTGCCACGTGGAGCTGCTGTTCCTGCGTTACATTA
GCGACTGGGACCTGGACCCAGGCCGTTGCTATCGCGTGACCTGGTTTACCAGCTGGAGCCCGTGCTACGA
TTGCGCTCGTCATGTGGCGGACTTCCTGCGTGGTAACCCAAACCTGAGCCTGCGTATCTTCACCGCGCGC
CTGTACTTTTGCGAGGACCGTAAGGCTGAGCCGGAAGGTCTGCGTCGCCTGCACCGTGCGGGTGTGCAGA
TCGCGATCATGACCTTCAAAGATTACTTTTATTGCTGGAACACCTTCGTGGAGAACCACGAACGCACCTT
TAAGGCCTGGGAGGGTCTGCACGAAAACAGCGTGCGTCTGAGCCGCCAGCTGCGCCGCATCCTGCTGCCA
AAGCGTCCGGCGGCTACCAAGAAAGCGGGCCAGGCTAAGAAAAAGAAAGACTACAAAGATGACGATGACA
AGGGTAGCGGCGCTACCAACTTCAGCCTGCTGAAGCAGGCGGGCGACGTGGAGGAAAATCCGGGCCCGAT
GGCTAAACCGCTGAGCCAGGAGGAAAGCACCCTGATCGAGCGCGCTACCGCCACCATTAACAGCATCCCG
ATTAGCGAAGACTATAGCGTGGCCAGCGCCGCGCTGAGCAGCGATGGTCGTATTTTCACCGGCGTGAACG
TGTACCACTTTACCGGTGGCCCGTGCGCCGAGCTGGTGGTGCTGGGCACCGCCGCCGCCGCCGCCGCCGG
CAACCTGACCTGCATCGTGGCGATTGGTAACGAAAATCGTGGCATCCTGAGCCCGTGCGGCCGTTGCCGC
CAGGTGCTGCTGGACCTGCATCCGGGCATCAAGGCGATTGTGAAGGATAGCGACGGCCAACCGACCGCCG
TGGGTATTCGTGAACTGCTGCCATCCGGCTATGTTTGGGAGGGCTAAGGATCCACTAGTCCAGTGTGGTG
GAATTCTGCAGATATCCAGCACAGTGGCGGCCGCTCGAGTCTAGAGGGCCCGTTTAAACCCGCTGATCAG
CCTCGACTGTGCCTTCTAGTTGCCAGCCATCTGTTGTTTGCCCCTCCCCCGTGCCTTCCTTGACCCTGGA
AGGTGCCACTCCCACTGTCCTTTCCTAATAAAATGAGGAAATTGCATCGCATTGTCTGAGTAGGTGTCAT
TCTATTCTGGGGGGTGGGGTGGGGCAGGACAGCAAGGGGGAGGATTGGGAAGACAATAGCAGGCATGCTG
GGGATGCGGTGGGCTCTATGGCTTCTGAGGCGGAAAGAACCAGCTGGGGCTCTAGGGGGTATCCCC
[124 nt withheld, positions 6857-6980]
C
[91 nt withheld, positions 6982-7072]
A
[49 nt withheld, positions 7074-7122]
CCTTTGACGTTGGAGTCCACGTTCTTT
[37 nt withheld, positions 7150-7186]
ACCCTATCTCGGTCTATTCTTTTGATTTATAAGGGATTTTGCCGATTTCGGCCTATTGGTTAAAAAATGA
GCTGATTTAACAAAAATTTAACGCGAATTAATTCTGTGGAATGTGTGTCAGTTAGGGTGTGGAAAGTCCC
CAGGCTCCCCAGCAGGCAGAAGTATGCAAAGCATGCATCTCAATTAGTCAGCAACCAGGTGTGGAAAGTC
CCCAGGCTCCCCAGCAGGCAGAAGTATGCAAAGCATGCATCTCAATTAGTCAGCAACCATAGTCCCGCCC
CTAACTCCGCCCATCCCGCCCCTAACTCCGCCCAGTTCCGCCCATTCTCCGCCCCATGGCTGACTAATTT
TTTTTATTTATGCAGAGGCCGAGGCCGCCTCTGCCTCTGAGCTATTCCAGAAGTAGTGAGGAGGCTTTTT
TGGAGGCCTAGGCTTTTGCAAAAAGCTCCCGGGAGCTTGTATATCCATTTTCGGATCTGATCAAGAGACA
GGATGAGGATCGTTTCGCATGATTGAACAAGATGGATTGCACGCAGGTTCTCCGGCCGCTTGGGTGGAGA
GGCTATTCGGCTATGACTGGGCACAACAGACAATCGGCTGCTCTGATGCCGCCGTGTTCCGGCTGTCAGC
GCAGGGGCGCCCGGTTCTTTTTGTCAAGACCGACCTGTCCGGTGCCCTGAATGAACTGCAGGACGAGGCA
GCGCGGCTATCGTGGCTGGCCACGACGGGCGTTCCTTGCGCAGCTGTGCTCGACGTTGTCACTGAAGCGG
GAAGGGACTGGCTGCTATTGGGCGAAGTGCCGGGGCAGGATCTCCTGTCATCTCACCTTGCTCCTGCCGA
GAAAGTATCCATCATGGCTGATGCAATGCGGCGGCTGCATACGCTTGATCCGGCTACCTGCCCATTCGAC
CACCAAGCGAAACATCGCATCGAGCGAGCACGTACTCGGATGGAAGCCGGTCTTGTCGATCAGGATGATC
TGGACGAAGAGCATCAGGGGCTCGCGCCAGCCGAACTGTTCGCCAGGCTCAAGGCGCGCATGCCCGACGG
CGAGGATCTCGTCGTGACCCATGGCGATGCCTGCTTGCCGAATATCATGGTGGAAAATGGCCGCTTTTCT
GGATTCATCGACTGTGGCCGGCTGGGTGTGGCGGACCGCTATCAGGACATAGCGTTGGCTACCCGTGATA
TTGCTGAAGAGCTTGGCGGCGAATGGGCTGACCGCTTCCTCGTGCTTTACGGTATCGCCGCTCCCGATTC
GCAGCGCATCGCCTTCTATCGCCTTCTTGACGAGTTCTTCTGAGCGGGACTCTGGGGTTCGAAATGACCG
ACCAAGCGACGCCCAACCTGCCATCACGAGATTTCGATTCCACCGCCGCCTTCTATGAAAGGTTGGGCTT
CGGAATCGTTTTCCGGGACGCCGGCTGGATGATCCTCCAGCGCGGGGATCTCATGCTGGAGTTCTTCGCC
CACCCCAACTTGTTTATTGCAGCTTATAATGGTTACAAATAAAGCAATAGCATCACAAATTTCACAAATA
AAGCATTTTTTTCACTGCATTCTAGTTGTGGTTTGTCCAAACTCATCAATGTATCTTATCATGTCTGTAT
ACCGTCGACCTCTAGCTAGAGCTTGGCGTAATCATGGTCATAGCTGTTTCCTGTGTGAAATTGTTATCCG
CTCACAATTCCACACAACATACGAGCCGGAAGCATAAAGTGTAAAGCCTGGGGTGCCTAATGAGTGAGCT
AACTCACATTAATTGCGTTGCGCTCACTGCCCGCTTTCCAGTCGGGAAACCTGTCGTGCCAGCTGCATTA
ATGAATCGGCCAACGCGCGGGGAGAGGCGGTTTGCGTATTGGGCGCTCTTCCGCTTCCTCGCTCACTGAC
TCGCTGCGCTCGGTCGTTCGGCTGCGGCGAGCGGTATCAGCTCACTCAAAGGCGGTAATACGGTTATCCA
CAGAATCAGGGGATAACGCAGGAAAGAACATGTGAGCAAAAGGCCAGCAAAAGGCCAGGAACCGTAAAAA
GGCCGCGTTGCTGGCGTTTTTCCATAGGCTCCGCCCCCCTGACGAGCATCACAAAAATCGACGCTCAAGT
CAGAGGTGGCGAAACCCGACAGGACTATAAAGATACCAGGCGTTTCCCCCTGGAAGCTCCCTCGTGCGCT
CTCCTGTTCCGACCCTGCCGCTTACCGGATACCTGTCCGCCTTTCTCCCTTCGGGAAGCGTGGCGCTTTC
TCATAGCTCACGCTGTAGGTATCTCAGTTCGGTGTAGGTCGTTCGCTCCAAGCTGGGCTGTGTGCACGAA
CCCCCCGTTCAGCCCGACCGCTGCGCCTTATCCGGTAACTATCGTCTTGAGTCCAACCCGGTAAGACACG
ACTTATCGCCACTGGCAGCAGCCACTGGTAACAGGATTAGCAGAGCGAGGTATGTAGGCGGTGCTACAGA
GTTCTTGAAGTGGTGGCCTAACTACGGCTACACTAGAAGAACAGTATTTGGTATCTGCGCTCTGCTGAAG
CCAGTTACCTTCGGAAAAAGAGTTGGTAGCTCTTGATCCGGCAAACAAACCACCGCTGGTAGCGGTGGTT
TTTTTGTTTGCAAGCAGCAGATTACGCGCAGAAAAAAAGGATCTCAAGAAGATCCTTTGATCTTTTCTAC
GGGGTCTGACGCTCAGTGGAACGAAAACTCACGTTAAGGGATTTTGGTCATGAGATTATCAAAAAGGATC
TTCACCTAGATCCTTTTAAATTAAAAATGAAGTTTTAAATCAATCTAAAGTATATATGAGTAAACTTGGT
CTGACAGTTACCAATGCTTAATCAGTGAGGCACCTATCTCAGCGATCTGTCTATTTCGTTCATCCATAGT
TGCCTGACTCCCCGTCGTGTAGATAACTACGATACGGGAGGGCTTACCATCTGGCCCCAGTGCTGCAATG
ATACCGCGAGACCCACGCTCACCGGCTCCAGATTTATCAGCAATAAACCAGCCAGCCGGAAGGGCCGAGC
GCAGAAGTGGTCCTGCAACTTTATCCGCCTCCATCCAGTCTATTAATTGTTGCCGGGAAGCTAGAGTAAG
TAGTTCGCCAGTTAATAGTTTGCGCAACGTTGTTGCCATTGCTACAGGCATCGTGGTGTCACGCTCGTCG
TTTGGTATGGCTTCATTCAGCTCCGGTTCCCAACGATCAAGGCGAGTTACATGATCCCCCATGTTGTGCA
AAAAAGCGGTTAGCTCCTTCGGTCCTCCGATCGTTGTCAGAAGTAAGTTGGCCGCAGTGTTATCACTCAT
GGTTATGGCAGCACTGCATAATTCTCTTACTGTCATGCCATCCGTAAGATGCTTTTCTGTGACTGGTGAG
TACTCAACCAAGTCATTCTGAGAATAGTGTATGCGGCGACCGAGTTGCTCTTGCCCGGCGTCAATACGGG
ATAATACCGCGCCACATAGCAGAACTTTAAAAGTGCTCATCATTGGAAAACGTTCTTCGGGGCGAAAACT
CTCAAGGATCTTACCGCTGTTGAGATCCAGTTCGATGTAACCCACTCGTGCACCCAACTGATCTTCAGCA
TCTTTTACTTTCACCAGCGTTTCTGGGTGAGCAAAAACAGGAAGGCAAAATGCCGCAAAAAAGGGAATAA
GGGCGACACGGAAATGTTGAATACTCATACTCTTCCTTTTTCAATATTATTGAAGCATTTATCAGGGTTA
TTGTCTCATGAGCGGATACATATTTGAATGTATTTAGAAAAATAAACAAATAGGGGTTCCGCGCACATTT
CCCCGAAAAGTGCCACCTGACGTCGACGGATCGGGAGATCTCCCGATCCCCTATGGTGCACTCTCAGTAC
AATCTGCTCTGATGCCGCATAGTTAAGCCAGTATCTGCTCCCTGCTTGTG
Features (pLannotate 1.2.2; 26 found; start..end, strand, type, name):
    139..518     +  enhancer       CMV enhancer: human cytomegalovirus immediate early enhancer
    519..722     +  promoter       CMV promoter: human cytomegalovirus (CMV) immediate early promoter
    718..751     +  LTR            5' LTR (truncated) (fragment): truncated 5' long terminal repeat (LTR) from HIV-1
    767..785     +  promoter       T7 promoter: promoter for bacteriophage T7 RNA polymerase
    833..1084    +  CDS            UGI: UNGI_BPPB2 - Experimental evidence at protein level: Swiss-Prot protein existence level 1. This protein binds specifically and reversibly to the host uracil-DNA glycosylase, preventing removal of uracil residues from PBS2 DNA by the host uracil-excision repair system. From Bacillus phage PBS2 (Bacteriophage PBS2).
   1106..2125    +  CDS            cas9 (fragment): CAS9_STRP1 - Also known as csn1 From Streptococcus pyogenes serotype M1.
   2186..5272    +  CDS            cas9 (fragment): CAS9_STRP1 - Also known as csn1 From Streptococcus pyogenes serotype M1.
   5405..5950    +  CDS            AICDA (fragment): AICDA_HUMAN - Also known as AID. Experimental evidence at protein level: Swiss-Prot protein existence level 1. Single-stranded DNA-specific cytidine deaminase. Involved in somatic hypermutation (SHM), gene conversion, and class-switch recombination (CSR) in B-lymphocytes by deaminating C to U during transcription of Ig-variable (V) and Ig-switch (S) region DNA. Required for several crucial steps of B-cell terminal differentiation necessary for efficient antibody responses (PubMed:18722174, PubMed:21385873, PubMed:21518874, PubMed:27716525). May also play a role in the epigenetic regulation of
   5999..6022    +  CDS            3xFLAG (fragment): three tandem FLAG® epitope tags, followed by an enterokinase cleavage site
   6065..6087    +  CDS            T2A (fragment): 2A peptide from Thosea asigna virus capsid protein Eukaryotic ribosomes fail to insert a peptide bond between the Gly and Pro residues, yielding separate polypeptides.
   6098..6484    +  CDS            bsd: BSD_ASPTE - Experimental evidence at protein level: Swiss-Prot protein existence level 1. Catalyzes the deamination of the cytosine moiety of the antibiotics blasticidin S, cytomycin and acetylblasticidin S. From Aspergillus terreus.
   6587..6811    +  polyA_signal   bGH poly(A) signal: bovine growth hormone polyadenylation signal
   6815..6836    +  promoter       SV40 promoter (fragment): SV40 enhancer and early promoter
   6857..7285    +  rep_origin     f1 ori (sequence partly withheld): f1 bacteriophage origin of replication; arrow indicates direction of (+) strand synthesis
   7299..7628    +  promoter       SV40 promoter: SV40 enhancer and early promoter
   7695..8486    +  CDS            neo: KKA2_KLEPN - Also known as kan, nptII. Experimental evidence at protein level: Swiss-Prot protein existence level 1. Resistance to kanamycin, neomycin, paromomycin, ribostamycin, butirosin and gentamicin B. From Klebsiella pneumoniae.
   8510..8668    +  CDS            ble (fragment): BLE_KLEPN - Experimental evidence at protein level: Swiss-Prot protein existence level 1. Binding protein with a strong affinity to the bleomycin family of antibiotics. Binds to CL990; an antimitotic-antibiotic compound. From Klebsiella pneumoniae.
   8663..8784    +  polyA_signal   SV40 poly(A) signal: SV40 polyadenylation signal
   8855..8877    -  protein_bind   lac operator (fragment): The lac repressor binds to the lac operator to inhibit transcription in E. coli. This inhibition can be relieved by adding lactose or isopropyl-β-D-thiogalactopyranoside (IPTG). lac repressor encoded by lacI
   8881..8911    -  promoter       lac promoter: promoter for the E. coli lac operon
   8926..8947    -  protein_bind   CAP binding site: CAP binding activates transcription in the presence of cAMP. E. coli catabolite activator protein
   8960..9052    -  CDS            lacI (fragment): lac repressor; lacI; The lac repressor binds to the lac operator to inhibit transcription in E. coli. This inhibition can be relieved by adding lactose or isopropyl-β-D-thiogalactopyranoside (IPTG).
   9235..9823    -  rep_origin     ori: high-copy-number ColE1/pMB1/pBR322/pUC origin of replication
   9994..10854   -  CDS            AmpR: β-lactamase; bla; confers resistance to ampicillin, carbenicillin, and related antibiotics
  10855..10959   -  promoter       AmpR promoter: bla
  11018..11070   -  misc_feature   bom (fragment): basis of mobility region from pBR322
