[The description below was written by a language model from this plasmid's Addgene catalogue record and pLannotate feature annotations shown in this document.]
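Description:
S1 1029 AIDx with UGI is a mammalian expression plasmid built on pcDNA3.1(+) that encodes a CRISPR cytosine base editor. According to the catalogue entry, a truncated human activation-induced cytidine deaminase (hAIDx) is inlaid into a Streptococcus pyogenes Cas9 nickase at amino acid 1029, and a uracil DNA glycosylase inhibitor (UGI) is placed at the C terminus. The deaminase converts C to U on single-stranded DNA exposed by Cas9 binding, while UGI from phage PBS2 blocks uracil excision so that the edit is retained.

In the 11,086 nt sequenced record, the CMV enhancer and promoter, followed by a T7 promoter, drive a long reading frame that ends at a bGH polyadenylation signal. The order of parts in the annotation differs from the catalogue wording: UGI appears first, then a shorter Cas9 fragment, a longer Cas9 fragment and the AICDA fragment. This may reflect a rearranged or circularly permuted layout, but the record does not explain it. The catalogue also lists rat as the insert species, whereas the annotated parts are human, bacterial and phage. A FLAG epitope fragment follows the deaminase for detection, and a T2A peptide links the editor to blasticidin S deaminase, so blasticidin selection reports on editor expression.

The backbone also retains an SV40 promoter-driven neomycin resistance cassette with an SV40 poly(A) signal, and an f1 origin. The plasmid is propagated in E. coli through a high-copy ColE1/pUC origin with ampicillin resistance. No guide RNA cassette is annotated, so a guide would have to be supplied separately. The plasmid comes from work on domain-inlaid base editors.
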