Addgene plasmid #135354: S1 1029 AIDx with UGI
Purpose: Expression of nSpyCas9 encoding truncated human cytosine deaminase hAIDx at amino acid 1029 and uracil DNA glycosylase inhibitor (UGI) at the C terminus
Depositing lab: Alex Hewitt. Depositing organization: University of Tasmania. Publication: Engineering domain-inlaid SaCas9 adenine base editors with reduced RNA off-targets and increased on-target DNA editing. Nguyen Tran MT, Mohd Khalid MKN, Wang Q, Walker JKR, Lidgerwood GE, Dilworth KL, Lisowski L, Pebay A, Hewitt AW. Nat Commun. 2020 Sep 25;11(1):4871. doi: 10.1038/s41467-020-18715-y. PubMed 32978399.
Backbone
  Vector backbone: pcDNA3.1(+)
  Vector type: Mammalian Expression, CRISPR
  Selectable markers: Blasticidin
Growth in bacteria
  Bacterial resistance: Ampicillin, 100 μg/mL
  Growth temperature: 30°C
  Growth strain: NEB Stable
  Copy number: High Copy
Gene/Insert
  Gene/Insert name: hAIDx-nSpyCas9 aa-UGI
  Species: R. norvegicus (rat)
  Mutation: WT
  Cloning method: Restriction Enzyme; 5′ cloning site Unknown (unknown if destroyed)
Terms and licenses: Academic/Nonprofit Terms; Industry Terms: Not Available to Industry
How to cite: S1 1029 AIDx with UGI was a gift from Alex Hewitt (Addgene plasmid # 135354 ; http://n2t.net/addgene:135354 ; RRID:Addgene_135354)
