>Addgene plasmid #135354 | S1 1029 AIDx with UGI | depositor partial sequence | sequence record 261030 | insert: circular permutation at position 1029 spyCas9 (D10A) with C terminus hAIDx (182X) with UGI
GGTACCGCCACCATGACCAACCTGAGCGACATCATTGAGAAAGAGACCGGCAAGCAGCTGGTAATCCAGG
AAAGCATTCTGATGCTGCCGGAAGAAGTGGAGGAAGTGATTGGTAACAAACCGGAAAGCGACATCCTGGT
GCACACCGCTTATGACGAGAGCACCGACGAAAACGTGATGCTGCTGACCAGCGACGCGCCGGAGTATAAG
CCGTGGGCGCTGGTAATTCAGGATAGCAACGGCGAAAACAAAATCAAGATGCTGGGCGGCGATAGCGGTG
GTAGCATAGGCAAGGCAACCGCTAAGTATTTTTTTTACAGCAACATCATGAACTTCTTTAAGACCGAGAT
TACCCTGGCCAACGGTGAAATCCGTAAACGCCCGCTGATTGAAACCAACGGTGAAACCGGCGAAATCGTG
TGGGACAAGGGCCGTGATTTTGCGACCGTGCGCAAAGTGCTGTCCATGCCGCAGGTGAACATTGTGAAGA
AAACCGAGGTGCAGACCGGCGGTTTCAGCAAGGAAAGCATTCTGCCGAAACGTAACAGCGACAAGCTGAT
CGCCCGCAAGAAAGATTGGGACCCGAAGAAATACGGCGGTTTCGATAGCCCGACCGTGGCTTATAGCGTG
CTGGTGGTGGCCAAAGTGGAGAAGGGTAAAAGCAAGAAACTGAAGAGCGTGAAAGAACTGCTGGGCATCA
CCATTATGGAGCGTAGCAGCTTCGAAAAGAACCCGATCGACTTTCTGGAGGCGAAGGGTTACAAGGAAGT
GAAGAAAGATCTGATCATTAAGCTGCCGAAATACAGCCTGTTTGAGCTGGAAAATGGTCGTAAACGTATG
CTGGCCAGCGCCGGCGAGCTGCAAAAGGGCAACGAACTGGCGCTGCCGAGCAAATATGTGAACTTCCTGT
ACCTGGCCAGCCACTATGAGAAGCTGAAAGGTAGCCCGGAGGACAACGAACAGAAGCAGCTGTTTGTGGA
GCAGCACAAACACTATCTGGATGAGATCATTGAACAGATCAGCGAGTTCAGCAAGCGTGTGATTCTGGCG
GACGCTAACCTGGATAAAGTGCTGAGCGCCTACAACAAACACCGTGACAAGCCGATCCGCGAGCAGGCGG
AAAACATCATTCACCTGTTCACCCTGACCAACCTGGGTGCGCCGGCCGCGTTCAAGTACTTTGACACCAC
CATTGATCGTAAACGCTATACCAGCACCAAGGAGGTGCTGGATGCTACCCTGATCCACCAGAGCATTACC
GGCCTGTACGAAACCCGTATTGATCTGAGCCAGCTGGGCGGTGACGGCGGTAGCGGCGGTAGCGGCGGTA
GCGGCGGTAGCGGCGGTAGCGGCGGTAGCGGCGGTGACAAGAAATATAGCATCGGTCTGGCGATTGGCAC
CAACAGCGTGGGTTGGGCTGTGATCACCGATGAGTACAAGGTGCCGAGCAAGAAGTTCAAGGTGCTGGGC
AACACCGACCGCCACAGCATCAAGAAAAACCTGATTGGTGCCCTGCTGTTTGATAGCGGTGAAACCGCCG
AGGCCACCCGTCTGAAGCGCACCGCCCGTCGCCGTTACACCCGTCGTAAAAACCGTATCTGCTACCTGCA
AGAGATTTTCAGCAACGAAATGGCCAAAGTGGACGATAGCTTCTTTCACCGCCTGGAGGAGAGCTTCCTG
GTGGAGGAAGACAAGAAACACGAGCGTCACCCGATCTTTGGCAACATTGTGGATGAGGTGGCTTACCACG
AAAAGTATCCGACCATCTACCACCTGCGTAAGAAACTGGTGGATAGCACCGACAAGGCCGATCTGCGCCT
GATCTATCTGGCTCTGGCCCACATGATCAAGTTCCGTGGTCACTTTCTGATCGAGGGCGACCTGAACCCG
GATAACAGCGATGTGGACAAGCTGTTCATCCAGCTGGTGCAGACCTACAACCAGCTGTTTGAGGAAAACC
CGATTAACGCCAGCGGTGTGGACGCGAAGGCTATCCTGAGCGCGCGTCTGAGCAAAAGCCGCCGTCTGGA
GAACCTGATCGCGCAGCTGCCGGGTGAAAAGAAAAACGGTCTGTTTGGCAACCTGATTGCTCTGAGCCTG
GGCCTGACCCCGAACTTCAAAAGCAACTTTGACCTGGCGGAGGATGCTAAGCTGCAACTGAGCAAGGATA
CCTATGACGATGACCTGGACAACCTGCTGGCGCAGATCGGCGACCAGTACGCTGATCTGTTCCTGGCTGC
CAAGAACCTGAGCGATGCGATCCTGCTGAGCGACATTCTGCGTGTGAACACCGAGATTACCAAGGCCCCG
CTGAGCGCGAGCATGATCAAACGCTATGATGAACACCACCAGGACCTGACCCTGCTGAAAGCTCTGGTGC
GTCAGCAGCTGCCGGAGAAGTACAAAGAAATCTTCTTTGACCAGAGCAAGAACGGTTACGCCGGCTATAT
TGATGGCGGTGCGAGCCAGGAGGAGTTCTACAAGTTTATCAAACCGATTCTGGAGAAAATGGACGGCACC
GAGGAACTGCTGGTGAAGCTGAACCGTGAAGATCTGCTGCGTAAACAGCGCACCTTCGACAACGGTAGCA
TCCCGCACCAGATTCACCTGGGTGAGCTGCACGCCATCCTGCGCCGTCAGGAAGATTTCTACCCGTTTCT
GAAGGACAACCGTGAGAAGATCGAAAAAATTCTGACCTTCCGCATTCCGTACTATGTGGGTCCGCTGGCT
CGTGGCAACAGCCGCTTTGCCTGGATGACCCGCAAGAGCGAGGAAACCATCACCCCGTGGAACTTCGAGG
AAGTGGTGGACAAAGGCGCCAGCGCGCAGAGCTTCATTGAGCGTATGACCAACTTTGATAAGAACCTGCC
GAACGAAAAAGTGCTGCCGAAGCACAGCCTGCTGTACGAGTATTTCACCGTGTACAACGAACTGACCAAG
GTGAAATATGTGACCGAGGGTATGCGCAAGCCGGCCTTCCTGAGCGGCGAACAGAAGAAAGCGATCGTGG
ACCTGCTGTTTAAAACCAACCGTAAGGTGACCGTGAAGCAGCTGAAAGAGGATTATTTCAAGAAAATTGA
ATGCTTTGACAGCGTGGAGATCAGCGGTGTGGAAGATCGTTTTAACGCGAGCCTGGGCACCTACCACGAC
CTGCTGAAAATCATTAAGGATAAAGACTTCCTGGATAACGAGGAAAACGAGGACATCCTGGAAGATATTG
TGCTGACCCTGACCCTGTTTGAGGACCGTGAAATGATCGAGGAACGCCTGAAGACCTATGCCCACCTGTT
CGATGACAAAGTGATGAAACAGCTGAAGCGCCGTCGCTACACCGGTTGGGGCCGTCTGAGCCGCAAACTG
ATCAACGGTATTCGCGATAAACAGAGCGGCAAGACCATCCTGGATTTTCTGAAGAGCGACGGTTTCGCGA
ACCGTAACTTTATGCAGCTGATTCACGATGACAGCCTGACCTTCAAAGAGGACATCCAGAAGGCGCAGGT
GAGCGGTCAGGGCGATAGCCTGCACGAACATATTGCTAACCTGGCCGGTAGCCCGGCCATCAAGAAGGGC
ATCCTGCAAACCGTGAAGGTGGTGGACGAGCTGGTGAAAGTGATGGGTCGTCACAAGCCGGAAAACATCG
TGATTGAGATGGCCCGCGAAAACCAGACCACCCAGAAAGGCCAGAAGAACAGCCGTGAGCGCATGAAGCG
TATCGAGGAAGGCATCAAGGAACTGGGCAGCCAGATCCTGAAGGAGCACCCGGTGGAAAACACCCAGCTG
CAAAACGAGAAACTGTACCTGTACTACCTGCAAAACGGTCGTGACATGTATGTGGATCAGGAACTGGACA
TTAACCGCCTGAGCGATTATGACGTGGATGCGATCGTGCCGCAGAGCTTCCTGAAGGATGACAGCATTGA
CAACAAAGTGCTGACCCGTAGCGATAAAAACCGCGGCAAGAGCGACAACGTGCCGAGCGAGGAAGTGGTG
AAGAAAATGAAAAACTACTGGCGTCAGCTGCTGAACGCCAAACTGATCACCCAGCGTAAGTTTGACAACC
TGACCAAAGCTGAGCGCGGCGGTCTGAGCGAACTGGATAAAGCCGGTTTCATTAAGCGTCAGCTGGTGGA
AACCCGCCAGATCACCAAGCACGTGGCGCAGATTCTGGACAGCCGCATGAACACCAAGTATGACGAGAAC
GATAAACTGATCCGTGAAGTGAAAGTGATCACCCTGAAGAGCAAACTGGTGAGCGATTTTCGTAAAGACT
TCCAGTTTTACAAGGTGCGCGAGATCAACAACTACCACCACGCTCACGACGCCTATCTGAACGCGGTGGT
GGGCACCGCCCTGATCAAGAAGTACCCGAAGCTGGAGAGCGAGTTCGTGTACGGCGACTACAAGGTGTAT
GATGTGCGTAAGATGATCGCCAAAAGCGAGCAGGAAATTGGCCCGAAGAAAAAGCGTAAAGTGGGTAGCA
GCGGCAGCCCGAAAAAGAAACGCAAAGTGGGTAGCGACGCTCTGGATGACTTCGACCTGGATATGCTGGG
CAGCGACGCCCTGGATGACTTTGGCGGTGGCAGCATGGATAGCCTGCTGATGAACCGTCGCAAATTCCTG
TATCAGTTTAAGAACGTGCGTTGGGCTAAAGGCCGTCGCGAAACCTACCTGTGCTATGTGGTGAAACGTC
GCGATAGCGCCACCAGCTTCAGCCTGGACTTTGGTTACCTGCGCAACAAGAACGGCTGCCACGTGGAGCT
GCTGTTCCTGCGTTACATTAGCGACTGGGACCTGGACCCAGGCCGTTGCTATCGCGTGACCTGGTTTACC
AGCTGGAGCCCGTGCTACGATTGCGCTCGTCATGTGGCGGACTTCCTGCGTGGTAACCCAAACCTGAGCC
TGCGTATCTTCACCGCGCGCCTGTACTTTTGCGAGGACCGTAAGGCTGAGCCGGAAGGTCTGCGTCGCCT
GCACCGTGCGGGTGTGCAGATCGCGATCATGACCTTCAAAGATTACTTTTATTGCTGGAACACCTTCGTG
GAGAACCACGAACGCACCTTTAAGGCCTGGGAGGGTCTGCACGAAAACAGCGTGCGTCTGAGCCGCCAGC
TGCGCCGCATCCTGCTGCCAAAGCGTCCGGCGGCTACCAAGAAAGCGGGCCAGGCTAAGAAAAAGAAAGA
CTACAAAGATGACGATGACAAGGGTAGCGGCGCTACCAACTTCAGCCTGCTGAAGCAGGCGGGCGACGTG
GAGGAAAATCCGGGCCCGATGGCTAAACCGCTGAGCCAGGAGGAAAGCACCCTGATCGAGCGCGCTACCG
CCACCATTAACAGCATCCCGATTAGCGAAGACTATAGCGTGGCCAGCGCCGCGCTGAGCAGCGATGGTCG
TATTTTCACCGGCGTGAACGTGTACCACTTTACCGGTGGCCCGTGCGCCGAGCTGGTGGTGCTGGGCACC
GCCGCCGCCGCCGCCGCCGGCAACCTGACCTGCATCGTGGCGATTGGTAACGAAAATCGTGGCATCCTGA
GCCCGTGCGGCCGTTGCCGCCAGGTGCTGCTGGACCTGCATCCGGGCATCAAGGCGATTGTGAAGGATAG
CGACGGCCAACCGACCGCCGTGGGTATTCGTGAACTGCTGCCATCCGGCTATGTTTGGGAGGGCTAAGGA
TCC
